>Addgene plasmid #225778 | pGLU_76 | addgene full sequence | sequence record 446991 | Addgene NGS Result
GTGACTCAGGTCTCACGTACTACATTGAGGCGGCTCATCGTTCCGCAGCCACACGCCGTGTGAAGCTGGG
AAGCAAGGAGATTAACTGCCCGTAACAGCCCGATTGGTGAGGGCTCATAATCAGTGGGGAATGAAGCACC
CACTGATTAAAGTTTCACTTTATCAATGCAAGCAATGTTTGAATTTTGTTTTCAAGTAAATCAATGAGAG
AATTGAAAGGCAGGAGAAAGAAACAATGTGAGACCGGGATTCACATTGGATACGAGATCCGTAGATTGAT
AAGAGGACACGGAATATCCCAGGCTAGGTGGAGGCTCAGTGATGATAAGTCTGCGATGGTGGATGCATGT
GTCATGGTCATAGCTGTTTCCTGTGTGAAATTGTTATCCGCTCAGAGGGCACAATCCTATTCCGCGCTAT
CCGACAATCTCCAAGACATTAGGTGGAGTTCAGTTCGGCGTATGGCATATGTCGCTGGAAAGAACATGTG
AGCAAAAGGCCAGCAAAAGGCCAGGAACCGTAAAAAGGCCGCGTTGCTGGCGTTTTTCCATAGGCTCCGC
CCCCCTGACGAGCATCACAAAAATCGACGCTCAAGTCAGAGGTGGCGAAACCCGACAGGACTATAAAGAT
ACCAGGCGTTTCCCCCTGGAAGCTCCCTCGTGCGCTCTCCTGTTCCGACCCTGCCGCTTACCGGATACCT
GTCCGCCTTTCTCCCTTCGGGAAGCGTGGCGCTTTCTCATAGCTCACGCTGTAGGTATCTCAGTTCGGTG
TAGGTCGTTCGCTCCAAGCTGGGCTGTGTGCACGAACCCCCCGTTCAGCCCGACCGCTGCGCCTTATCCG
GTAACTATCGTCTTGAGTCCAACCCGGTAAGACACGACTTATCGCCACTGGCAGCAGCCACTGGTAACAG
GATTAGCAGAGCGAGGTATGTAGGCGGTGCTACAGAGTTCTTGAAGTGGTGGCCTAACTACGGCTACACT
AGAAGAACAGTATTTGGTATCTGCGCTCTGCTGAAGCCAGTTACCTTCGGAAAAAGAGTTGGTAGCTCTT
GATCCGGCAAACAAACCACCGCTGGTAGCGGTGGTTTTTTTGTTTGCAAGCAGCAGATTACGCGCAGAAA
AAAAGGATCTCAAGAAGATCCTTTGATCTTTTCTACGGGGTCTGACGCTCTATTCAACAAAGCCGCCGTC
CCGTCAAGTCAGCGTAAATGGGTAGGGGGCTTCAAATCGTCCCCCCATACGATATAAGTTGTTACTAGTG
CTTGGATTCTCACCAATAAAAAACGCCCGGCGGCAACCGAGCGTTCTGAACAAATCCAGATGGAGTTCTG
AGGTCATTACTGGATCTATCAACAGGAGTCCAAGCGAGCTCGATATCAAATTACGCCCCGCCCTGCCACT
CATCGCAGTACTGTTGTAATTCATTAAGCATTCTGCCGACATGGAAGCCATCACAAACGGCATGATGAAC
CTGAATCGCCAGCGGCATCAGCACCTTGTCGCCTTGCGTATAATATTTGCCCATGGTGAAAACGGGGGCG
AAGAAGTTGTCCATATTGGCCACGTTTAAATCAAAACTGGTGAAACTCACCCAGGGATTGGCTGAGACGA
AAAACATATTCTCAATAAACCCTTTAGGGAAATAGGCCAGGTTTTCACCGTAACACGCCACATCTTGCGA
ATATATGTGTAGAAACTGCCGGAAATCGTCGTGGTATTCACTCCAGAGCGATGAAAACGTTTCAGTTTGC
TCATGGAAAACGGTGTAACAAGGGTGAACACTATCCCATATCACCAGCTCACCGTCTTTCATTGCCATAC
GAAATTCCGGATGAGCATTCATCAGGCGGGCAAGAATGTGAATAAAGGCCGGATAAAACTTGTGCTTATT
TTTCTTTACGGTCTTTAAAAAGGCCGTAATATCCAGCTGAACGGTCTGGTTATAGGTACATTGAGCAACT
GACTGAAATGCCTCAAAATGTTCTTTACGATGCCATTGGGATATATCAACGGTGGTATATCCAGTGATTT
TTTTCTCCATTTTAGCTTCCTTAGCTCCTGAAAATCTCGATAACTCAAAAAATACGCCCGGTAGTGATCT
TATTTCATTATGGTGAAAGTTGGAACCTCTTACGTGCCGATCAACGTCTCATTGATACCTGAAACAAAAC
CCATCGTACGGCCAAGGAAGTCTCCAATAACTGTGATCCACCACAAGCGCCAGGGTTTTCCCAGTCACGA
CGTTGTAAAACGACGGCCAGTCATGCATAATCCGCACGCATCTGGAATAAGGAAGTGCCATTCCGCCTGA
CCT
Features (pLannotate 1.2.2; 6 found; start..end, strand, type, name):
    379..394     -  protein_bind   lac operator (fragment): The lac repressor binds to the lac operator to inhibit transcription in E. coli. This inhibition can be relieved by adding lactose or isopropyl-β-D-thiogalactopyranoside (IPTG). lac repressor encoded by lacI
    545..1133    -  rep_origin     ori: high-copy-number ColE1/pMB1/pBR322/pUC origin of replication
   1266..1360    -  terminator     lambda t0 terminator: transcription terminator from phage lambda
   1384..2040    -  CDS            cat: CAT_ECOLX - Experimental evidence at protein level: Swiss-Prot protein existence level 1. This enzyme is an effector of chloramphenicol resistance in bacteria. From Escherichia coli. This protein is used as a marker in many commonly used cloning vectors, such as pACYC184.
   2041..2143    -  promoter       cat promoter: promoter of the E. coli cat gene encoding chloramphenicol acetyltransferase
   2218..2261    -  CDS            lacZα (fragment): LacZα fragment of β-galactosidase; lacZ fragment
