[The description below was written by a language model from this plasmid's Addgene catalogue record and pLannotate feature annotations shown in this document.]
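Description:
pGLU_76 is a small (about 2.3 kb) high-copy synthetic biology plasmid propagated in E. coli and catalogued as variant 13926 of the RS421 library, part of a collection associated with work on a scalable transposon mutagenesis system for non-model bacteria. No named vector backbone is recorded. Replication relies on a ColE1/pMB1/pUC-type origin, and selection is by chloramphenicol. Resistance comes from a cat (chloramphenicol acetyltransferase) gene driven by its native cat promoter and followed by the phage lambda t0 transcription terminator.

The insert is listed as 13926_[abr] and is attributed to Bacillus cytotoxicus NVH 391-98, with no mutation noted. The record does not say what kind of sequence this is, for example a regulatory element or a coding region, or what the "[abr]" label means, so its function cannot be stated from the available fields. The automated annotation does not label the insert either. Besides the origin and resistance cassette, it detects only a short lac operator fragment and a short lacZα fragment, which are probably remnants of a cloning-vector region. The library part presumably lies in the unannotated stretches of the plasmid near these remnants, such as the first few hundred bases of the sequence.

No transposase, transposon ends, conjugative transfer origin or reporter gene is annotated. The plasmid therefore looks like a compact storage or part-carrying vector for a single library member rather than a complete mutagenesis construct. Its likely role is as a source of this Bacillus cytotoxicus-derived element for assembly or testing within the wider library.
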