Addgene plasmid #225778: pGLU_76
Purpose: RS421 library variant 13926
Depositing lab: Nili Ostrov. Depositing organization: Cultivarium, Convergent Research. Publication: A scalable transposon mutagenesis system for non-model bacteria. Gilbert C, Leung J, Crits-Christoph A, Kang SC, Esmurria A, Fenn K, Brumwell SL, Martin-Moldes Z, Mendler K, Barnum TP, Nguyen M-A, Lee HH, Ostrov N. bioRxiv 2025.12.22.696024 10.64898/2025.12.22.696024.
Backbone
  Vector backbone: N/A
  Vector type: Synthetic Biology
Growth in bacteria
  Bacterial resistance: Chloramphenicol, 25 μg/mL
  Growth temperature: 37°C
  Growth strain: DH5alpha
  Copy number: High Copy
Gene/Insert
  Gene/Insert name: 13926_[abr]
  Species: Bacillus cytotoxicus NVH 391-98
  Mutation: N/A
  Cloning method: Other
Terms and licenses: Academic/Nonprofit Terms; Industry Terms: Not Available to Industry
How to cite: pGLU_76 was a gift from Nili Ostrov (Addgene plasmid # 225778 ; http://n2t.net/addgene:225778 ; RRID:Addgene_225778)
